Addgene plasmid #85231: pH6Z-201
Purpose: Plasmid clone containing HHV-6B(Z29) restriction endonuclease fragment
Depositing lab: Philip Pellett. Depositing organization: Centers for Disease Control and Prevention. Publication: Restriction endonuclease mapping and molecular cloning of the human herpesvirus 6 variant B strain Z29 genome. Lindquester GJ, Inoue N, Allen RD, Castelli JW, Stamey FR, Dambaugh TR, O'Brian JJ, Danovich RM, Frenkel N, Pellett PE. Arch Virol. 1996;141(2):367-79. PubMed 8634027.
Backbone
  Vector backbone: pKSm13-
  Backbone manufacturer: Stratagene, similar to pBluescript SK+
  Vector type: cloning vector
Growth in bacteria
  Bacterial resistance: Ampicillin, 100 μg/mL
  Growth temperature: 37°C
  Growth strain: DH5alpha
  Copy number: High Copy
Gene/Insert
  Gene/Insert name: fragment of the human herpesvirus 6B strain Z29 genome (alt name: NC_000898)
  Insert size (bp): 4600
  Cloning method: Unknown
  Sequencing primers: 5′ T7; 3′ T3
Terms and licenses: Academic/Nonprofit Terms; Industry Terms: Not Available to Industry
Depositor comments: restriction enzyme fragment = HindIII K; Range (bases) = 120,891-125,484; Associated Genes = U79, U81, U82
How to cite: pH6Z-201 was a gift from Philip Pellett (Addgene plasmid # 85231 ; http://n2t.net/addgene:85231 ; RRID:Addgene_85231)
