[The description below was written by a language model from this plasmid's Addgene catalogue record and pLannotate feature annotations shown in this document.]
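Description:
pH6Z-201 is a bacterial cloning plasmid that carries one piece of a mapped library of the human herpesvirus 6B strain Z29 genome. The backbone is recorded as pKSm13-, a Stratagene phagemid similar to pBluescript. The feature table shows the expected parts: a high-copy ColE1/pUC origin, a β-lactamase gene with its own promoter for ampicillin selection in E. coli, and an f1 origin that allows single-stranded DNA production. A lac promoter/operator and an interrupted lacZα fragment surround the multiple cloning site. T7 and T3 phage promoters flank that site and serve as sequencing primer sites reading into either end of the insert.

The insert is the HindIII K restriction fragment, which the depositor places at roughly bases 120,891 to 125,484 of the viral genome. It is listed as about 4.6 kb and associated with genes U79, U81 and U82. The annotation agrees and adds detail. It finds the uracil-DNA glycosylase gene U81, glycoprotein L (U82), U83, and several fragments of the U79/U80 region thought to act in DNA replication. It also finds partial matches to U84 and B7 at the fragment ends.

The sequenced record also contains a 768 bp IS1 bacterial insertion element sitting within the U79 region. This probably reflects a transposition event during propagation in E. coli. It explains most of why the space between the cloning-site fragments, about 5.4 kb, exceeds the stated insert size. No eukaryotic promoter or expression element is present. The plasmid therefore serves as an archival source of viral genomic DNA for mapping, sequencing, probe generation or subcloning of these genes, rather than for expression.
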