Features (pLannotate 1.2.2; 22 found; start..end, strand, type, name):
     49..67      -  promoter       T7 promoter: promoter for bacteriophage T7 RNA polymerase
     70..227     +  CDS            lacZα (fragment): LacZα fragment of β-galactosidase; lacZ fragment
    258..686     -  rep_origin     f1 ori (sequence partly withheld): f1 bacteriophage origin of replication; arrow indicates direction of (+) strand synthesis
    713..817     +  promoter       AmpR promoter: bla
    818..1678    +  CDS            AmpR: β-lactamase; bla; confers resistance to ampicillin, carbenicillin, and related antibiotics
   1849..2437    +  rep_origin     ori: high-copy-number ColE1/pMB1/pBR322/pUC origin of replication
   2620..2712    +  CDS            lacI (fragment): lac repressor; lacI; The lac repressor binds to the lac operator to inhibit transcription in E. coli. This inhibition can be relieved by adding lactose or isopropyl-β-D-thiogalactopyranoside (IPTG).
   2725..2746    +  protein_bind   CAP binding site: CAP binding activates transcription in the presence of cAMP. E. coli catabolite activator protein
   2761..2791    +  promoter       lac promoter: promoter for the E. coli lac operon
   2799..2815    +  protein_bind   lac operator: The lac repressor binds to the lac operator to inhibit transcription in E. coli. This inhibition can be relieved by adding lactose or isopropyl-β-D-thiogalactopyranoside (IPTG). lac repressor encoded by lacI
   2860..2878    +  promoter       T3 promoter: promoter for bacteriophage T3 RNA polymerase
   2890..2932    -  misc_feature   MCS (fragment): pBluescript multiple cloning site
   2926..3144    +  CDS            U84 (fragment): VU84_HHV6Z - Also known as CB12L. Protein inferred from homology: Swiss-Prot protein existence level 3. From Human herpesvirus 6B (strain Z29) (HHV-6 variant B) (Human B lymphotropic virus).
   3256..3546    -  CDS            U83: CCU83_HHV6Z - Also known as CB11R. Protein inferred from homology: Swiss-Prot protein existence level 3. From Human herpesvirus 6B (strain Z29) (HHV-6 variant B) (Human B lymphotropic virus).
   3670..4419    +  CDS            gL: GL_HHV6U - Also known as EDLF3, U82. Experimental evidence at protein level: Swiss-Prot protein existence level 1. The heterodimer glycoprotein H-glycoprotein L is required for the fusion of viral and plasma membranes leading to virus entry into the host cell. Acts as a functional inhibitor of gH and maintains gH in an inhibited form. Upon binding to host integrins, gL dissociates from gH leading to activation of the viral fusion glycoproteins gB and gH. From Human herpesvirus 6A (strain Uganda-1102) (HHV-6 variant A) (Human B lymphotropic virus).
   4498..5262    +  CDS            U81: UNG_HHV6Z - Also known as CB9L. Protein inferred from homology: Swiss-Prot protein existence level 3. Excises uracil residues from the DNA which can arise as a result of misincorporation of dUMP residues by DNA polymerase or deamination of cytosines. Therefore may reduce deleterious uracil incorporation into the viral genome, particularly in terminally differentiated cells which lack DNA repair enzymes. From Human herpesvirus 6B (strain Z29) (HHV-6 variant B) (Human B lymphotropic virus).
   5312..5920    -  CDS            U79/U80 (fragment): U79_HHV6H - Protein inferred from homology: Swiss-Prot protein existence level 3. May be involved in DNA replication. From Human herpesvirus 6B (HHV-6 variant B) (Human B lymphotropic virus).
   6003..6770    -  CDS            U79/U80 (fragment): U79_HHV6U - Also known as EDRF1/EDRF2. Protein inferred from homology: Swiss-Prot protein existence level 3. May be involved in DNA replication. From Human herpesvirus 6A (strain Uganda-1102) (HHV-6 variant A) (Human B lymphotropic virus).
   6773..7540    +  mobile_element IS1: prokaryotic transposable element IS1
   7542..7706    -  CDS            U79 (fragment): U79_HHV7J - Protein inferred from homology: Swiss-Prot protein existence level 3. May be involved in DNA replication. From Human herpesvirus 7 (strain JI) (HHV-7) (Human T lymphotropic virus).
   8132..8305    -  CDS            B7 (fragment): B7_HHV6Z - Protein predicted: Swiss-Prot protein existence level 4. From Human herpesvirus 6B (strain Z29) (HHV-6 variant B) (Human B lymphotropic virus).
   8297..40      -  misc_feature   MCS (fragment) (across the origin): pBluescript multiple cloning site
>Addgene plasmid #85231 | pH6Z-201 | addgene full sequence | sequence record 172625 | Addgene NGS Result
ATCCACTAGTTCTAGAGCGGCCGCCACCGCGGTGGAGCTCCAATTCGCCCTATAGTGAGTCGTATTACAA
TTCACTGGCCGTCGTTTTACAACGTCGTGACTGGGAAAACCCTGGCGTTACCCAACTTAATCGCCTTGCA
GCACATCCCCCTTTCGCCAGCTGGCGTAATAGCGAAGAGGCCCGCACCGATCGCCCTTCCCAACAGTTGC
GCAGCCTGAATGGCGAATGGAAATTGTAAGCGTTAATATTTTGTTAAAATTCGCGTTAAATTTTTGTTAA
ATCAGCTCATTTTTTAACCAATAGGCCGAAATCGGCAAAATCCCTTATAAATCAAAAGAATAGACCGAGA
TAGGGT
[37 nt withheld, positions 357-393]
AAAGAACGTGGACTCCAACGTCAAAGG
[49 nt withheld, positions 421-469]
T
[91 nt withheld, positions 471-561]
G
[124 nt withheld, positions 563-686]
CAGGTGGCACTTTTCGGGGAAATGTGCGCGGAACCCCTATTTGTTTATTTTTCTAAATACATTCAAATAT
GTATCCGCTCATGAGACAATAACCCTGATAAATGCTTCAATAATATTGAAAAAGGAAGAGTATGAGTATT
CAACATTTCCGTGTCGCCCTTATTCCCTTTTTTGCGGCATTTTGCCTTCCTGTTTTTGCTCACCCAGAAA
CGCTGGTGAAAGTAAAAGATGCTGAAGATCAGTTGGGTGCACGAGTGGGTTACATCGAACTGGATCTCAA
CAGCGGTAAGATCCTTGAGAGTTTTCGCCCCGAAGAACGTTTTCCAATGATGAGCACTTTTAAAGTTCTG
CTATGTGGCGCGGTATTATCCCGTATTGACGCCGGGCAAGAGCAACTCGGTCGCCGCATACACTATTCTC
AGAATGACTTGGTTGAGTACTCACCAGTCACAGAAAAGCATCTTACGGATGGCATGACAGTAAGAGAATT
ATGCAGTGCTGCCATAACCATGAGTGATAACACTGCGGCCAACTTACTTCTGACAACGATCGGAGGACCG
AAGGAGCTAACCGCTTTTTTGCACAACATGGGGGATCATGTAACTCGCCTTGATCGTTGGGAACCGGAGC
TGAATGAAGCCATACCAAACGACGAGCGTGACACCACGATGCCTGTAGCAATGGCAACAACGTTGCGCAA
ACTATTAACTGGCGAACTACTTACTCTAGCTTCCCGGCAACAATTAATAGACTGGATGGAGGCGGATAAA
GTTGCAGGACCACTTCTGCGCTCGGCCCTTCCGGCTGGCTGGTTTATTGCTGATAAATCTGGAGCCGGTG
AGCGTGGGTCTCGCGGTATCATTGCAGCACTGGGGCCAGATGGTAAGCCCTCCCGTATCGTAGTTATCTA
CACGACGGGGAGTCAGGCAACTATGGATGAACGAAATAGACAGATCGCTGAGATAGGTGCCTCACTGATT
AAGCATTGGTAACTGTCAGACCAAGTTTACTCATATATACTTTAGATTGATTTAAAACTTCATTTTTAAT
TTAAAAGGATCTAGGTGAAGATCCTTTTTGATAATCTCATGACCAAAATCCCTTAACGTGAGTTTTCGTT
CCACTGAGCGTCAGACCCCGTAGAAAAGATCAAAGGATCTTCTTGAGATCCTTTTTTTCTGCGCGTAATC
TGCTGCTTGCAAACAAAAAAACCACCGCTACCAGCGGTGGTTTGTTTGCCGGATCAAGAGCTACCAACTC
TTTTTCCGAAGGTAACTGGCTTCAGCAGAGCGCAGATACCAAATACTGTTCTTCTAGTGTAGCCGTAGTT
AGGCCACCACTTCAAGAACTCTGTAGCACCGCCTACATACCTCGCTCTGCTAATCCTGTTACCAGTGGCT
GCTGCCAGTGGCGATAAGTCGTGTCTTACCGGGTTGGACTCAAGACGATAGTTACCGGATAAGGCGCAGC
GGTCGGGCTGAACGGGGGGTTCGTGCACACAGCCCAGCTTGGAGCGAACGACCTACACCGAACTGAGATA
CCTACAGCGTGAGCTATGAGAAAGCGCCACGCTTCCCGAAGGGAGAAAGGCGGACAGGTATCCGGTAAGC
GGCAGGGTCGGAACAGGAGAGCGCACGAGGGAGCTTCCAGGGGGAAACGCCTGGTATCTTTATAGTCCTG
TCGGGTTTCGCCACCTCTGACTTGAGCGTCGATTTTTGTGATGCTCGTCAGGGGGGCGGAGCCTATGGAA
AAACGCCAGCAACGCGGCCTTTTTACGGTTCCTGGCCTTTTGCTGGCCTTTTGCTCACATGTTCTTTCCT
GCGTTATCCCCTGATTCTGTGGATAACCGTATTACCGCCTTTGAGTGAGCTGATACCGCTCGCCGCAGCC
GAACGACCGAGCGCAGCGAGTCAGTGAGCGAGGAAGCGGAAGAGCGCCCAATACGCAAACCGCCTCTCCC
CGCGCGTTGGCCGATTCATTAATGCAGCTGGCACGACAGGTTTCCCGACTGGAAAGCGGGCAGTGAGCGC
AACGCAATTAATGTGAGTTAGCTCACTCATTAGGCACCCCAGGCTTTACACTTTATGCTTCCGGCTCGTA
TGTTGTGTGGAATTGTGAGCGGATAACAATTTCACACAGGAAACAGCTATGACCATGATTACGCCAAGCT
CGAAATTAACCCTCACTAAAGGGAACAAAAGCTGGTACCGGGCCCCCCCTCGAGGTCGACGGTATCGATA
AGCTTGTCGGCATTTGCTCTCTCATGATAAACGCGCCGACGGAAAAAGATTTATTATGCGCCGCTCACGT
TTGTATCAATTTTGCAATCTGCCATCCCAACGAGATTACTCTGAATATCGCGAAGCTAACACAACCGATG
CTCCTTCGAGAACACATCACCATATACAACTCTTTCAACAAATATATTTATTGGGATGATTATGGCAAAC
TATTAAACTGACAAAATAAACTTTTTTGGCTCGAATCTAAATTGGTCTCTCTTTGCGTCCTCTATATTGA
TCGTCATAACGAGAAAGAAAACCAGTATTAATGTCTTCGAATAGTTTCATGATTCTTTGTCTAATTTCGA
CAATCCTAATTCAAGACTTGTCGGCGATGCGTTTGCCATATCACACATCGAGCCCTGCTCTAAATCAGAC
AGGTAAGCAGCAAAACAACTTTTTAGCTTTTTAATCATGATTGCAACAAAAGGTTTTCTGAAAGTCTCTG
TCTTCCCAGGTACGACAGCGGACCAATCTGTGCAACACAACAAACATCCTAATAAGACAGAAGACGAAAT
ACGTGAATTTTCTGAAGACAGCTCCGCATCGGGGGAACTACCGATAAATCCGATAGCCATACCAATATAT
GCCGCATAAAAAAAAACAATAAAAAGCCAAATGAACATTTCGACAAGTCTTTTTCCCTACTGTATATAAG
ATGTTGTTCCCGTCGTGTTAACTTCTCCAAATAAAAAATAACCATGGAACTTTTACTATTTGTAATGTCA
CTCATATTACTAACCTTCTCGAAAGCGATGCCTCTTTTCGACCACAATTCTTTCTATTTTGAAAAACTTG
ACGACTGTATCGCAGCTGTAATAAATTGCACGAGATCCGAAGTACCTCTATTACTAGAACCAATCTACCA
GCCTCCGGTATATAATGAAGACGTTATGTCAATACTGCTAAAACCCCCAACAAAAAAAAAGCCTTTTAGC
CGTATAATGGTAACCAATGAATTCCTCAGCGACTTCTTACTTCTGCAGGATAACCCAGAGCAACTACGCA
CATTGTTTGCGCTGATAGGGGACCCAGAATCTCGGGACAATTGGCTAAACTTTTTCAATGGCTTCCAGAC
ATGTTCGCCTTCCGTCGGAATAACAACCTGCATCAGCGATAACTGTAGAAAATATTTGCCTGAAAGAATT
ACGTACGTCAATAACTTTTTTGTTGATAACATTGCAGGTCTCGAGTTTAACATTTCAGAAAACACAGACA
GTTTTTACAGCAACATTGGTTTTTTATTATACTTGGAGAATCCTGCTACAGGCATCACAAAAATTATCAG
GTTCCCTTTTAACTCTTTGACTCTCTTTGATACGATTTTGAATTGTTTAAAGTATTTCCACTTGAAAACC
GGAGTAGAATTCGACCTGCTAAAACAGATGGAAGCCTACAATTCTAAACTACCTTTCCGAAGTTCCCGCC
CTACGATTCTGATTAGAAACACATAATTGGCTATGACATCACGTCCCATTCACATAAAATGCTCCTAGGG
AATTTAATCCACTGCATTTCATTTCCCAACCATGGCCCTACTACAGTGGATGTTAGATCACGTTCAGGAT
GAAGAAAAAAACTATGAAAACCTTTCAATAGATGATCAGCATTCACTCTTCGGCATAAACAGAGACTGGT
TGAGTTTCCTGCAACTCTCCAAGTTAGAAATTACACATCTTAAGCATGTTTATAAATTGGTGGACAACGA
TAGAGTTCATCTAACCGTCCACCCCTCTTCGGATAACGTCCACGCCTGGAGTTTTTTGTGCAAACCCACC
GATGTTAAAGTTGTGATTCTGGGACAGGATCCGTATCCCGACGGCAGAGGTTGCGGTTTGGCCTTCGGTA
CAGTGAAAGAGTGCTCGATTCCAGAATCTCTAAAGAATATATTTAAAGAACTGGAAAGAAGCATCCCGAA
TTTTTCCCCCCCTGACAACGGCTGTTTAAACTCCTGGTGTAGAGAAGGAGTCCTACTGCTAAACTCGATA
TTCACTGTAGTTCATGGATTACCAATGTCCCACGAGGCATTTGGTTGGCAAACACTGAGCTACAAGATTA
TCAGCAGACTATCGGAACAAATGAACTCTCTCGTTTTCTTGTTGTGGGGAAAACATGCCCGGAAACTCTC
TTATCTAATAGACGCACAGAAACATCTCGTCTTAGAAAGTGCACATCCATCACCCAAAGTGAAATCTGCA
AGAATGCCATTTATTGGTTGCAATCATTTTGTGCGAACAAATTTATTTCTTACTGAGCACGGGAAAGACC
CAATCAATTGGAACATTCTGAACGAATAGAACCTATTTAGTTTACATAAGAATTACAATACAGCAATAAA
ATTCACAGTGTTTCCAATATTGTGGTTGCCAGTAAGTCTTCATTAAAACTCCCAGCATTTTCAAAGTTTT
CGGTTTCGCTGCTATCGTCTATGACAATTGCAGAATTTTGTGTCCTTAAATTATTTAGATTGGAATTCCG
TCTCCTGGGAACTCTCCCTCGGCCACGTCCTCGTGCTCTGCCCCGGTTTTGTCCTGAAATAACACGCTGC
TGCCCGATTGCACCATCTGTTGATCCGACGGTTGTTCTGGTCCGTTGTCGAACTCTTCTTGCGTTCTGCG
TTGTTTCAGTTTCAAATACTCGCATGTCGATAAACGGTTTAATCTCACACACAGGTACCGACCTGACACA
ATCAGAAAACACTATCTGTTTCTTTTGCTCGATATGTTTTGTTTTACTTAAACATTTACTTGGAACAGTA
ACATCAGCACATTCAAGTACATTTTTTATTAAATTATCCTTTACATAATCCAAACGCTCTTTCAATTTCG
AAAGCGATCTTTCTACAACCTCGCCGCTGCTTGCAACAAGTCTGGCCCTAAGCTGTTCTAAAGACTTATT
AAGCTGAAAATTTCCATAATTATCTTCATTGGATAGACCTTCTCGGTTCGTCCCCTAAAAGAAAAAGATC
AGCTTTAGATACGCACAACAAAGACTCCAAAGACCTAGGTTTTGGTGAACCCAAAACTCCACCCACCTGC
GCATAAACGCGCTTGTCTAATTCATCATGTTGTTGATCTTCGTGATTATCAATAGAAACACAGGGCGATA
ACGCACCCTCAACCGCTCCATTCACGAATGTCGTAGAAGTCGGTGCTATGCCATCTTCGTGACTTTGTTC
TTCCAAATTACGTTTCGTTTCGTGGTGAGATTTCTGTCTCTTCTCCTTAGGGGGTTCTGAAATCACAACA
AAACAGATACTATTTAAAAAAGTCCACGACCGTGACACACCAATAATAAAAAAATTTACAACAGCTACAC
ATTCATATTTACCATCAAATTCATCCTTTTTGTCCGGCCGCTTGTCTTCGTCGTTTCGTTTTTTTTCTTC
TTGTTTTCGTTTCTCATCTTCTTTTTTTTTGTCAATGTCCTCCACTTTTCTTTTTTCTTTCTGCTTCCCC
GAGCGTTTTCTGTGTTCATCGTCGTGTTTTTTCCTGTCTAGAGCTCGACATTCTTTTTCAAACTTTTCCA
TAAATTTCAAATCGCCCAGATTTCGTAGCTCGGGCTCCGAGGAAACTTTAGCAATAGTAACAAACGTTAT
TTGAAGTTTTCCGTTTTCATGGGAAACAGTCAAAATCCTCTCTCTGCCCTCAGTATTCTGAGAAATCGAC
GTGATTGATTTTGAACACAGTAAAAGGCCCCGAGCTCTGTACGTTCTGCATTTTCCTTCATCCATCCCAA
TATCCACCGTTAGAGAACCCATTGAATCTGTCTCCGATGTCCAATAAATCATTGATATCCATCCTTGGTG
ATGCTGCCAACTTACTGATTTAGTGTATGATGGTGTTTTTGAGGTGCTCCAGTGGCTTCTGTTTCTATCA
GCTGTCCCTCCTGTTCAGCTACTGACGGGGTGGTGCGTAACGGCAAAAGCACCGCCGGACATCAGCGCTA
TCTCTGCTCTCACTGCCGTAAAACATGGCAACTGCAGTTCACTTACACCGCTTCTCAACCCGGTACGCAC
CAGAAAATCATTGATATGGCCATGAATGGCGTTGGATGCCGGGCAACAGCCCGCATTATGGGCGTTGGCC
TCAACACGATTTTACGTCACTTAAAAAACTCAGGCCGCAGTCGGTAACCTCGCGCATACAGCCGGGCAGT
GACGTCATCGTCTGCGCGGAAATGGACGAACAGTGGGGCTATGTCGGGGCTAAATCGCGCCAGCGCTGGC
TGTTTTACGCGTATGACAGTCTCCGGAAGACGGTTGTTGCGCACGTATTCGGTGAACGCACTATGGCGAC
GCTGGGGCGTCTTATGAGCCTGCTGTCACCCTTTGACGTGGTGATATGGATGACGGATGGCTGGCCGCTG
TATGAATCCCGCCTGAAGGGAAAGCTGCACGTAATCAGCAAGCGATATACGCAGCGAATTGAGCGGCATA
ACCTGAATCTGAGGCAGCACCTGGCACGGCTGGGACGGAAGTCGCTGTCGTTCTCAAAATCGGTGGAGCT
GCATGACAAAGTCATCGGGCATTATCTGAACATAAAACACTATCAATAAGTTGGAGTCATTACCTCCATC
CTTTAGAAAACGTTTCACACGTTCCAGAGTCAGCTAAGAACTCAATGAAACAGCCATTGTCGAATTCAAA
CCTTTTCAAATGAAGAGACTGACTAATAATTTGTTCATAAGCCTGTATAACATTGTCAAATGACCCATAT
CCACGTTCTTCAGCATACATCTTATCTGTGTGAAAATAAGAACAAAATAAACATGCTCGACACCATCAAA
ATACACATAGCAAATCGTAACATTACAGAAATCCAAAAACGACTACAAACGAGACATACATTTTTACCAG
AATAATCCCAGAAAAATCTCAGAAAGATGAGTTCTTTGCCGCTCATCTAGCACAAATGAGCTAGCGAACA
CAGTCACCAGCGCCCTTTTATGCGCACGAATCACACTTCCGGGCTCGAGCGTTTGCGATCCAAAAACTAC
TGCATACAACTAAAACGATTTATTTCTCCCATGAAACGACATATCTAAGTCAGACAACGAACACGATATA
AAAATCTATTAAACCGAAATGTGGCCCGACATCTAAAAATACCGTTCGGCTTTTTTACTGTAACGACTTT
TTACTAACGGTTAACCACATCCTCATCCAAACCGAAAACCTTTACGTATTGCGTCAGCGACAAGGGCGTG
GACTTTGCCGTAAAATGCATATAAAAAGGCTTGTCGCCCGTCAGAAGTATTAGGGATCAAACTGTAAGTC
TCATACACGGCAAAACAGCGAATGCTAAACCGCGAACTACAAATCACGTGAAGCTTGATATCGAATTCCT
GCAGCCCGGGGG
